Addgene plasmid #112195: KRAB-dCas9
Purpose: KRAB fused to N-terminus of dCas9; pCDNA3 vector backbone, mammalian expression
Depositing lab: David Segal. Depositing organization: University of California, Davis. Publication: dCas9-based epigenome editing suggests acquisition of histone methylation is not sufficient for target gene repression. O'Geen H, Ren C, Nicolet CM, Perez AA, Halmai J, Le VM, Mackay JP, Farnham PJ, Segal DJ. Nucleic Acids Res. 2017 Sep 29;45(17):9901-9916. doi: 10.1093/nar/gkx578. PubMed 28973434.
Backbone
  Vector backbone: pcDNA3.3-TOPO
  Backbone manufacturer: ThermoFisher
  Backbone size w/o insert (bp): 5407
  Total vector size (bp): 10147
  Vector type: Mammalian Expression, CRISPR
  Selectable markers: Neomycin (select with G418)
Growth in bacteria
  Bacterial resistance: Ampicillin, 100 μg/mL
  Growth temperature: 37°C
  Growth strain: DH5alpha
  Copy number: High Copy
Gene/Insert
  Gene/Insert name: KRAB (alt names: KOX1 (aa14-85); ZNF10)
  Species: H. sapiens (human)
  Insert size (bp): 216
  GenBank ID: NC_000012.12
  Entrez Gene: ZNF10 (a.k.a. KOX1)
  Promoter: CMV
  Tag / fusion protein: 3XFLag-NLS-KRAB-dCas9-NLS
  Cloning method: Gibson Cloning
  Sequencing primers: 5′ CMV-F; 3′ polyA TK-R
Terms and licenses: Academic/Nonprofit Terms; Industry Terms: Not Available to Industry
How to cite: KRAB-dCas9 was a gift from David Segal (Addgene plasmid # 112195 ; http://n2t.net/addgene:112195 ; RRID:Addgene_112195)
