[The description below was written by a language model from this plasmid's Addgene catalogue record and pLannotate feature annotations shown in this document.]
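Description:
KRAB-dCas9 is a mammalian expression plasmid of about 10.1 kb, built on the pcDNA3.3-TOPO backbone, that produces a programmable transcriptional repressor for CRISPR-based epigenome editing. It is maintained in E. coli as a high-copy plasmid through a ColE1/pUC-type origin and selected with ampicillin via the β-lactamase gene. An f1 phage origin is also present. For selection in mammalian cells, an SV40 enhancer/early promoter drives a neomycin phosphotransferase gene terminated by an SV40 polyadenylation signal, allowing G418 selection of transfected cells.

The payload is a single fusion open reading frame under the human CMV immediate-early enhancer and promoter, terminated by the HSV thymidine kinase polyadenylation signal. According to the catalogue entry, the encoded protein is arranged as 3xFLAG, a nuclear localization signal, KRAB, dCas9 and a second NLS. The annotated features confirm the KRAB domain, the Streptococcus pyogenes Cas9 coding region and a C-terminal bipartite nucleoplasmin NLS, but the N-terminal FLAG tags and first NLS were not picked up by the automated annotation. The annotation labels the large coding region simply as Cas9, so its catalytically inactive status rests on the depositor's description. KRAB here is the Krüppel-associated box repression domain of human ZNF10 (KOX1, residues 14–85), inserted by Gibson cloning at the N-terminus of dCas9.

When co-expressed with a guide RNA, which this plasmid does not encode, the fusion is directed to a chosen genomic site without cutting DNA, and the KRAB domain there recruits co-repressor machinery to silence nearby genes. The associated work used dCas9 effector fusions to examine how histone methylation relates to target gene repression. The two sequence records (depositor and sequencing-derived) show the same features and differ only in their numbering origin.
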