Features (pLannotate 1.2.2; 20 found; start..end, strand, type, name):
    208..411     +  promoter       CMV promoter: human cytomegalovirus (CMV) immediate early promoter
    664..855     +  CDS            KRAB: Krüppel-associated box (KRAB) transcriptional repression domain from the human zinc finger protein ZNF10 (Margolin et al., 1994)
    946..5049    +  CDS            Cas9: Cas9 (Csn1) endonuclease from the Streptococcus pyogenes Type II CRISPR/Cas system generates RNA-guided double strand breaks in DNA
   5125..5172    +  CDS            nucleoplasmin NLS: bipartite nuclear localization signal from nucleoplasmin
   5355..5403    +  polyA_signal   HSV TK poly(A) signal: herpes simplex virus thymidine kinase polyadenylation signal (Cole and Stacy, 1985)
   5494..5510    -  polyA_signal   bGH poly(A) signal (fragment): bovine growth hormone polyadenylation signal
   5605..6033    +  rep_origin     f1 ori (sequence partly withheld): f1 bacteriophage origin of replication; arrow indicates direction of (+) strand synthesis
   6047..6376    +  promoter       SV40 promoter: SV40 enhancer and early promoter
   6443..7234    +  CDS            neo: KKA2_KLEPN - Also known as kan, nptII. Experimental evidence at protein level: Swiss-Prot protein existence level 1. Resistance to kanamycin, neomycin, paromomycin, ribostamycin, butirosin and gentamicin B. From Klebsiella pneumoniae.
   7260..7418    +  CDS            ble (fragment): BLE_KLEPN - Experimental evidence at protein level: Swiss-Prot protein existence level 1. Binding protein with a strong affinity to the bleomycin family of antibiotics. Binds to CL990; an antimitotic-antibiotic compound. From Klebsiella pneumoniae.
   7413..7534    +  polyA_signal   SV40 poly(A) signal: SV40 polyadenylation signal
   7607..7623    -  protein_bind   lac operator: The lac repressor binds to the lac operator to inhibit transcription in E. coli. This inhibition can be relieved by adding lactose or isopropyl-β-D-thiogalactopyranoside (IPTG). lac repressor encoded by lacI
   7631..7661    -  promoter       lac promoter: promoter for the E. coli lac operon
   7676..7697    -  protein_bind   CAP binding site: CAP binding activates transcription in the presence of cAMP. E. coli catabolite activator protein
   7710..7802    -  CDS            lacI (fragment): lac repressor; lacI; The lac repressor binds to the lac operator to inhibit transcription in E. coli. This inhibition can be relieved by adding lactose or isopropyl-β-D-thiogalactopyranoside (IPTG).
   7985..8573    -  rep_origin     ori: high-copy-number ColE1/pMB1/pBR322/pUC origin of replication
   8744..9604    -  CDS            AmpR: β-lactamase; bla; confers resistance to ampicillin, carbenicillin, and related antibiotics
   9605..9709    -  promoter       AmpR promoter: bla
   9776..9820    -  misc_feature   bom (fragment): basis of mobility region from pBR322
   9975..207     +  enhancer       CMV enhancer (across the origin): human cytomegalovirus immediate early enhancer
>Addgene plasmid #112195 | KRAB-dCas9 | depositor full sequence | sequence record 211273 | KRAB-dCas9 sequence 10147 bps
ATAGGGACTTTCCATTGACGTCAATGGGTGGAGTATTTACGGTAAACTGCCCACTTGGCAGTACATCAAG
TGTATCATATGCCAAGTACGCCCCCTATTGACGTCAATGACGGTAAATGGCCCGCCTGGCATTATGCCCA
GTACATGACCTTATGGGACTTTCCTACTTGGCAGTACATCTACGTATTAGTCATCGCTATTACCATGGTG
ATGCGGTTTTGGCAGTACATCAATGGGCGTGGATAGCGGTTTGACTCACGGGGATTTCCAAGTCTCCACC
CCATTGACGTCAATGGGAGTTTGTTTTGGCACCAAAATCAACGGGACTTTCCAAAATGTCGTAACAACTC
CGCCCCATTGACGCAAATGGGCGGTAGGCGTGTACGGTGGGAGGTCTATATAAGCAGAGCTCGTTTAGTG
AACCGTCAGATCGCCTGGAGACGCCATCCACGCTGTTTTGACCTCCATAGAAGACACCGGGACCGATCCA
GCCTCCGGACTCTAGAGGATCGAACCCTTGCCACCATGCCCAAGAAGAAGAGGAAGGTGGGAGGCTCCGG
AGGAAGCGACTATAAGGACCACGACGGAGACTACAAGGATCATGATATTGATTACAAAGACGATGACGAT
AAGGGTGGCGGGTCCGGCGGTGGATCCGGTACCACACTGGTGACCTTCAAGGATGTATTTGTGGACTTCA
CCAGGGAGGAGTGGAAGCTGCTGGACACTGCTCAGCAGATCGTGTACAGAAATGTGATGCTGGAGAACTA
TAAGAACCTGGTTTCCTTGGGTTATCAGCTTACTAAGCCAGATGTGATCCTCCGGTTGGAGAAGGGAGAA
GAGCCCTGGCTGGTGGAGAGAGAAATTCACCAAGAGACCCATCCTAGTACCGGAGGGAGTGGTGGAAGCG
GCGGTTCTGGTGGCTCAGGCGGCAGCGGCCGGCCAATGGACAAGAAGTACTCCATTGGGCTCGCTATCGG
CACAAACAGCGTCGGCTGGGCCGTCATTACGGACGAGTACAAGGTGCCGAGCAAAAAATTCAAAGTTCTG
GGCAATACCGATCGCCACAGCATAAAGAAGAACCTCATTGGCGCCCTCCTGTTCGACTCCGGGGAGACGG
CCGAAGCCACGCGGCTCAAAAGAACAGCACGGCGCAGATATACCCGCAGAAAGAATCGGATCTGCTACCT
GCAGGAGATCTTTAGTAATGAGATGGCTAAGGTGGATGACTCTTTCTTCCATAGGCTGGAGGAGTCCTTT
TTGGTGGAGGAGGATAAAAAGCACGAGCGCCACCCAATCTTTGGCAATATCGTGGACGAGGTGGCGTACC
ATGAAAAGTACCCAACCATATATCATCTGAGGAAGAAGCTTGTAGACAGTACTGATAAGGCTGACTTGCG
GTTGATCTATCTCGCGCTGGCGCATATGATCAAATTTCGGGGACACTTCCTCATCGAGGGGGACCTGAAC
CCAGACAACAGCGATGTCGACAAACTCTTTATCCAACTGGTTCAGACTTACAATCAGCTTTTCGAAGAGA
ACCCGATCAACGCATCCGGAGTTGACGCCAAAGCAATCCTGAGCGCTAGGCTGTCCAAATCCCGGCGGCT
CGAAAACCTCATCGCACAGCTCCCTGGGGAGAAGAAGAACGGCCTGTTTGGTAATCTTATCGCCCTGTCA
CTCGGGCTGACCCCCAACTTTAAATCTAACTTCGACCTGGCCGAAGATGCCAAGCTTCAACTGAGCAAAG
ACACCTACGATGATGATCTCGACAATCTGCTGGCCCAGATCGGCGACCAGTACGCAGACCTTTTTTTGGC
GGCAAAGAACCTGTCAGACGCCATTCTGCTGAGTGATATTCTGCGAGTGAACACGGAGATCACCAAAGCT
CCGCTGAGCGCTAGTATGATCAAGCGCTATGATGAGCACCACCAAGACTTGACTTTGCTGAAGGCCCTTG
TCAGACAGCAACTGCCTGAGAAGTACAAGGAAATTTTCTTCGATCAGTCTAAAAATGGCTACGCCGGATA
CATTGACGGCGGAGCAAGCCAGGAGGAATTTTACAAATTTATTAAGCCCATCTTGGAAAAAATGGACGGC
ACCGAGGAGCTGCTGGTAAAGCTTAACAGAGAAGATCTGTTGCGCAAACAGCGCACTTTCGACAATGGAA
GCATCCCCCACCAGATTCACCTGGGCGAACTGCACGCTATCCTCAGGCGGCAAGAGGATTTCTACCCCTT
TTTGAAAGATAACAGGGAAAAGATTGAGAAAATCCTCACATTTCGGATACCCTACTATGTAGGCCCCCTC
GCCCGGGGAAATTCCAGATTCGCGTGGATGACTCGCAAATCAGAAGAGACCATCACTCCCTGGAACTTCG
AGGAAGTCGTGGATAAGGGGGCCTCTGCCCAGTCCTTCATCGAAAGGATGACTAACTTTGATAAAAATCT
GCCTAACGAAAAGGTGCTTCCTAAACACTCTCTGCTGTACGAGTACTTCACAGTTTATAACGAGCTCACC
AAGGTCAAATACGTCACAGAAGGGATGAGAAAGCCAGCATTCCTGTCTGGAGAGCAGAAGAAAGCTATCG
TGGACCTCCTCTTCAAGACGAACCGGAAAGTTACCGTGAAACAGCTCAAAGAAGACTATTTCAAAAAGAT
TGAATGTTTCGACTCTGTTGAAATCAGCGGAGTGGAGGATCGCTTCAACGCATCCCTGGGAACGTATCAC
GATCTCCTGAAAATCATTAAAGACAAGGACTTCCTGGACAATGAGGAGAACGAGGACATTCTTGAGGACA
TTGTCCTCACCCTTACGTTGTTTGAAGATAGGGAGATGATTGAAGAACGCTTGAAAACTTACGCTCATCT
CTTCGACGACAAAGTCATGAAACAGCTCAAGAGGCGCCGATATACAGGATGGGGGCGGCTGTCAAGAAAA
CTGATCAATGGGATCCGAGACAAGCAGAGTGGAAAGACAATCCTGGATTTTCTTAAGTCCGATGGATTTG
CCAACCGGAACTTCATGCAGTTGATCCATGATGACTCTCTCACCTTTAAGGAGGACATCCAGAAAGCACA
AGTTTCTGGCCAGGGGGACAGTCTTCACGAGCACATCGCTAATCTTGCAGGTAGCCCAGCTATCAAAAAG
GGAATACTGCAGACCGTTAAGGTCGTGGATGAACTCGTCAAAGTAATGGGAAGGCATAAGCCCGAGAATA
TCGTTATCGAGATGGCCCGAGAGAACCAAACTACCCAGAAGGGACAGAAGAACAGTAGGGAAAGGATGAA
GAGGATTGAAGAGGGTATAAAAGAACTGGGGTCCCAAATCCTTAAGGAACACCCAGTTGAAAACACCCAG
CTTCAGAATGAGAAGCTCTACCTGTACTACCTGCAGAACGGCAGGGACATGTACGTGGATCAGGAACTGG
ACATCAATCGGCTCTCCGACTACGACGTGGATGCTATCGTGCCCCAGTCTTTTCTCAAAGATGATTCTAT
TGATAATAAAGTGTTGACAAGATCCGATAAAAATAGAGGGAAGAGTGATAACGTCCCCTCAGAAGAAGTT
GTCAAGAAAATGAAAAATTATTGGCGGCAGCTGCTGAACGCCAAACTGATCACACAACGGAAGTTCGATA
ATCTGACTAAGGCTGAACGAGGTGGCCTGTCTGAGTTGGATAAAGCCGGCTTCATCAAAAGGCAGCTTGT
TGAGACACGCCAGATCACCAAGCACGTGGCCCAAATTCTCGATTCACGCATGAACACCAAGTACGATGAA
AATGACAAACTGATTCGAGAGGTGAAAGTTATTACTCTGAAGTCTAAGCTGGTCTCAGATTTCAGAAAGG
ACTTTCAGTTTTATAAGGTGAGAGAGATCAACAATTACCACCATGCGCATGATGCCTACCTGAATGCAGT
GGTAGGCACTGCACTTATCAAAAAATATCCCAAGCTTGAATCTGAATTTGTTTACGGAGACTATAAAGTG
TACGATGTTAGGAAAATGATCGCAAAGTCTGAGCAGGAAATAGGCAAGGCCACCGCTAAGTACTTCTTTT
ACAGCAATATTATGAATTTTTTCAAGACCGAGATTACACTGGCCAATGGAGAGATTCGGAAGCGACCACT
TATCGAAACAAACGGAGAAACAGGAGAAATCGTGTGGGACAAGGGTAGGGATTTCGCGACAGTCCGGAAG
GTCCTGTCCATGCCGCAGGTGAACATCGTTAAAAAGACCGAAGTACAGACCGGAGGCTTCTCCAAGGAAA
GTATCCTCCCGAAAAGGAACAGCGACAAGCTGATCGCACGCAAAAAAGATTGGGACCCCAAGAAATACGG
CGGATTCGATTCTCCTACAGTCGCTTACAGTGTACTGGTTGTGGCCAAAGTGGAGAAAGGGAAGTCTAAA
AAACTCAAAAGCGTCAAGGAACTGCTGGGCATCACAATCATGGAGCGATCAAGCTTCGAAAAAAACCCCA
TCGACTTTCTCGAGGCGAAAGGATATAAAGAGGTCAAAAAAGACCTCATCATTAAGCTTCCCAAGTACTC
TCTCTTTGAGCTTGAAAACGGCCGGAAACGAATGCTCGCTAGTGCGGGCGAGCTGCAGAAAGGTAACGAG
CTGGCACTGCCCTCTAAATACGTTAATTTCTTGTATCTGGCCAGCCACTATGAAAAGCTCAAAGGGTCTC
CCGAAGATAATGAGCAGAAGCAGCTGTTCGTGGAACAACACAAACACTACCTTGATGAGATCATCGAGCA
AATAAGCGAATTCTCCAAAAGAGTGATCCTCGCCGACGCTAACCTCGATAAGGTGCTTTCTGCTTACAAT
AAGCACAGGGATAAGCCCATCAGGGAGCAGGCAGAAAACATTATCCACTTGTTTACTCTGACCAACTTGG
GCGCGCCTGCAGCCTTCAAGTACTTCGACACCACCATAGACAGAAAGCGGTACACCTCTACAAAGGAGGT
CCTGGACGCCACACTGATTCATCAGTCAATTACGGGGCTCTATGAAACAAGAATCGACCTCTCTCAGCTC
GGTGGAGACGGTGGTAGTGGAGGTTCAGGAGGATCCGGGGGGAGCGGAGGGAGCGCTAGCGGTGGAGGCT
CCGGAGGTGGATCTAAAAGGCCGGCGGCCACGAAAAAGGCCGGTCAGGCAAAAAAGAAAAAGGGTGGTAG
TGGAAGCGGAGCTACTAACTTCAGCCTGCTGAAGCAGGCTGGAGACGTGGAGGAGAACCCTGGACCTGCG
GCCGCATGAAAGGGTTCGATCCCTACCGGTTAGTAATGAGTTTAAACGGGGGAGGCTAACTGAAACACGG
AAGGAGACAATACCGGAAGGAACCCGCGCTATGACGGCAATAAAAAGACAGAATAAAACGCACGGGTGTT
GGGTCGTTTGTTCATAAACGCGGGGTTCGGTCCCAGGGCTGGCACTCTGTCGATACCCCACCGAGACCCC
ATTGGGGCCAATACGCCCGCGTTTCTTCCTTTTCCCCACCCCACCCCCCAAGTTCGGGTGAAGGCCCAGG
GCTCGCAGCCAACGTCGGGGCGGCAGGCCCTGCCATAGCAGATCTGCGCAGCTGGGGCTCTAGGGGGTAT
CCCC
[124 nt withheld, positions 5605-5728]
C
[32 nt withheld, positions 5730-5761]
CA
[57 nt withheld, positions 5764-5820]
A
[49 nt withheld, positions 5822-5870]
CCTTTGACGTTGGAGTCCACGTTCTTT
[37 nt withheld, positions 5898-5934]
ACCCTATCTCGGTCTATTCTTTTGATTTATAAGGGATTTTGGGGATTTCGGCCTATTGGTTAAAAAATGA
GCTGATTTAACAAAAATTTAACGCGAATTAATTCTGTGGAATGTGTGTCAGTTAGGGTGTGGAAAGTCCC
CAGGCTCCCCAGCAGGCAGAAGTATGCAAAGCATGCATCTCAATTAGTCAGCAACCAGGTGTGGAAAGTC
CCCAGGCTCCCCAGCAGGCAGAAGTATGCAAAGCATGCATCTCAATTAGTCAGCAACCATAGTCCCGCCC
CTAACTCCGCCCATCCCGCCCCTAACTCCGCCCAGTTCCGCCCATTCTCCGCCCCATGGCTGACTAATTT
TTTTTATTTATGCAGAGGCCGAGGCCGCCTCTGCCTCTGAGCTATTCCAGAAGTAGTGAGGAGGCTTTTT
TGGAGGCCTAGGCTTTTGCAAAAAGCTCCCGGGAGCTTGTATATCCATTTTCGGATCTGATCAAGAGACA
GGATGAGGATCGTTTCGCATGATTGAACAAGATGGATTGCACGCAGGTTCTCCGGCCGCTTGGGTGGAGA
GGCTATTCGGCTATGACTGGGCACAACAGACAATCGGCTGCTCTGATGCCGCCGTGTTCCGGCTGTCAGC
GCAGGGGCGCCCGGTTCTTTTTGTCAAGACCGACCTGTCCGGTGCCCTGAATGAACTGCAGGACGAGGCA
GCGCGGCTATCGTGGCTGGCCACGACGGGCGTTCCTTGCGCAGCTGTGCTCGACGTTGTCACTGAAGCGG
GAAGGGACTGGCTGCTATTGGGCGAAGTGCCGGGGCAGGATCTCCTGTCATCTCACCTTGCTCCTGCCGA
GAAAGTATCCATCATGGCTGATGCAATGCGGCGGCTGCATACGCTTGATCCGGCTACCTGCCCATTCGAC
CACCAAGCGAAACATCGCATCGAGCGAGCACGTACTCGGATGGAAGCCGGTCTTGTCGATCAGGATGATC
TGGACGAAGAGCATCAGGGGCTCGCGCCAGCCGAACTGTTCGCCAGGCTCAAGGCGCGCATGCCCGACGG
CGAGGATCTCGTCGTGACCCATGGCGATGCCTGCTTGCCGAATATCATGGTGGAAAATGGCCGCTTTTCT
GGATTCATCGACTGTGGCCGGCTGGGTGTGGCGGACCGCTATCAGGACATAGCGTTGGCTACCCGTGATA
TTGCTGAAGAGCTTGGCGGCGAATGGGCTGACCGCTTCCTCGTGCTTTACGGTATCGCCGCTCCCGATTC
GCAGCGCATCGCCTTCTATCGCCTTCTTGACGAGTTCTTCTGAGCGGGACTCTGGGGTTCGCGAAATGAC
CGACCAAGCGACGCCCAACCTGCCATCACGAGATTTCGATTCCACCGCCGCCTTCTATGAAAGGTTGGGC
TTCGGAATCGTTTTCCGGGACGCCGGCTGGATGATCCTCCAGCGCGGGGATCTCATGCTGGAGTTCTTCG
CCCACCCCAACTTGTTTATTGCAGCTTATAATGGTTACAAATAAAGCAATAGCATCACAAATTTCACAAA
TAAAGCATTTTTTTCACTGCATTCTAGTTGTGGTTTGTCCAAACTCATCAATGTATCTTATCATGTCTGT
ATACCGTCGACCTCTAGCTAGAGCTTGGCGTAATCATGGTCATAGCTGTTTCCTGTGTGAAATTGTTATC
CGCTCACAATTCCACACAACATACGAGCCGGAAGCATAAAGTGTAAAGCCTGGGGTGCCTAATGAGTGAG
CTAACTCACATTAATTGCGTTGCGCTCACTGCCCGCTTTCCAGTCGGGAAACCTGTCGTGCCAGCTGCAT
TAATGAATCGGCCAACGCGCGGGGAGAGGCGGTTTGCGTATTGGGCGCTCTTCCGCTTCCTCGCTCACTG
ACTCGCTGCGCTCGGTCGTTCGGCTGCGGCGAGCGGTATCAGCTCACTCAAAGGCGGTAATACGGTTATC
CACAGAATCAGGGGATAACGCAGGAAAGAACATGTGAGCAAAAGGCCAGCAAAAGGCCAGGAACCGTAAA
AAGGCCGCGTTGCTGGCGTTTTTCCATAGGCTCCGCCCCCCTGACGAGCATCACAAAAATCGACGCTCAA
GTCAGAGGTGGCGAAACCCGACAGGACTATAAAGATACCAGGCGTTTCCCCCTGGAAGCTCCCTCGTGCG
CTCTCCTGTTCCGACCCTGCCGCTTACCGGATACCTGTCCGCCTTTCTCCCTTCGGGAAGCGTGGCGCTT
TCTCAATGCTCACGCTGTAGGTATCTCAGTTCGGTGTAGGTCGTTCGCTCCAAGCTGGGCTGTGTGCACG
AACCCCCCGTTCAGCCCGACCGCTGCGCCTTATCCGGTAACTATCGTCTTGAGTCCAACCCGGTAAGACA
CGACTTATCGCCACTGGCAGCAGCCACTGGTAACAGGATTAGCAGAGCGAGGTATGTAGGCGGTGCTACA
GAGTTCTTGAAGTGGTGGCCTAACTACGGCTACACTAGAAGGACAGTATTTGGTATCTGCGCTCTGCTGA
AGCCAGTTACCTTCGGAAAAAGAGTTGGTAGCTCTTGATCCGGCAAACAAACCACCGCTGGTAGCGGTGG
TTTTTTTGTTTGCAAGCAGCAGATTACGCGCAGAAAAAAAGGATCTCAAGAAGATCCTTTGATCTTTTCT
ACGGGGTCTGACGCTCAGTGGAACGAAAACTCACGTTAAGGGATTTTGGTCATGAGATTATCAAAAAGGA
TCTTCACCTAGATCCTTTTAAATTAAAAATGAAGTTTTAAATCAATCTAAAGTATATATGAGTAAACTTG
GTCTGACAGTTACCAATGCTTAATCAGTGAGGCACCTATCTCAGCGATCTGTCTATTTCGTTCATCCATA
GTTGCCTGACTCCCCGTCGTGTAGATAACTACGATACGGGAGGGCTTACCATCTGGCCCCAGTGCTGCAA
TGATACCGCGAGACCCACGCTCACCGGCTCCAGATTTATCAGCAATAAACCAGCCAGCCGGAAGGGCCGA
GCGCAGAAGTGGTCCTGCAACTTTATCCGCCTCCATCCAGTCTATTAATTGTTGCCGGGAAGCTAGAGTA
AGTAGTTCGCCAGTTAATAGTTTGCGCAACGTTGTTGCCATTGCTACAGGCATCGTGGTGTCACGCTCGT
CGTTTGGTATGGCTTCATTCAGCTCCGGTTCCCAACGATCAAGGCGAGTTACATGATCCCCCATGTTGTG
CAAAAAAGCGGTTAGCTCCTTCGGTCCTCCGATCGTTGTCAGAAGTAAGTTGGCCGCAGTGTTATCACTC
ATGGTTATGGCAGCACTGCATAATTCTCTTACTGTCATGCCATCCGTAAGATGCTTTTCTGTGACTGGTG
AGTACTCAACCAAGTCATTCTGAGAATAGTGTATGCGGCGACCGAGTTGCTCTTGCCCGGCGTCAATACG
GGATAATACCGCGCCACATAGCAGAACTTTAAAAGTGCTCATCATTGGAAAACGTTCTTCGGGGCGAAAA
CTCTCAAGGATCTTACCGCTGTTGAGATCCAGTTCGATGTAACCCACTCGTGCACCCAACTGATCTTCAG
CATCTTTTACTTTCACCAGCGTTTCTGGGTGAGCAAAAACAGGAAGGCAAAATGCCGCAAAAAAGGGAAT
AAGGGCGACACGGAAATGTTGAATACTCATACTCTTCCTTTTTCAATATTATTGAAGCATTTATCAGGGT
TATTGTCTCATGAGCGGATACATATTTGAATGTATTTAGAAAAATAAACAAATAGGGGTTCCGCGCACAT
TTCCCCGAAAAGTGCCACCTGACGTCGACGGATCGGGAGATCTCCCGATCCCCTATGGTCGACTCTCAGT
ACAATCTGCTCTGATGCCGCATAGTTAAGCCAGTATCTGCTCCCTGCTTGTGTGTTGGAGGTCGCTGAGT
AGTGCGCGAGCAAAATTTAAGCTACAACAAGGCAAGGCTTGACCGACAATTGCATGAAGAATCTGCTTAG
GGTTAGGCGTTTTGCGCTGCTTCGCGATGTACGGGCCAGATATACGCGTTGACATTGATTATTGACTAGT
TATTAATAGTAATCAATTACGGGGTCATTAGTTCATAGCCCATATATGGAGTTCCGCGTTACATAACTTA
CGGTAAATGGCCCGCCTGGCTGACCGCCCAACGACCCCCGCCCATTGACGTCAATAATGACGTATGTTCC
CATAGTAACGCCA
