Features (pLannotate 1.2.2; 20 found; start..end, strand, type, name):
     98..477     +  enhancer       CMV enhancer: human cytomegalovirus immediate early enhancer
    478..681     +  promoter       CMV promoter: human cytomegalovirus (CMV) immediate early promoter
    934..1125    +  CDS            KRAB: Krüppel-associated box (KRAB) transcriptional repression domain from the human zinc finger protein ZNF10 (Margolin et al., 1994)
   1216..5319    +  CDS            Cas9: Cas9 (Csn1) endonuclease from the Streptococcus pyogenes Type II CRISPR/Cas system generates RNA-guided double strand breaks in DNA
   5395..5442    +  CDS            nucleoplasmin NLS: bipartite nuclear localization signal from nucleoplasmin
   5625..5673    +  polyA_signal   HSV TK poly(A) signal: herpes simplex virus thymidine kinase polyadenylation signal (Cole and Stacy, 1985)
   5764..5780    -  polyA_signal   bGH poly(A) signal (fragment): bovine growth hormone polyadenylation signal
   5875..6303    +  rep_origin     f1 ori (sequence partly withheld): f1 bacteriophage origin of replication; arrow indicates direction of (+) strand synthesis
   6317..6646    +  promoter       SV40 promoter: SV40 enhancer and early promoter
   6713..7504    +  CDS            neo: KKA2_KLEPN - Also known as kan, nptII. Experimental evidence at protein level: Swiss-Prot protein existence level 1. Resistance to kanamycin, neomycin, paromomycin, ribostamycin, butirosin and gentamicin B. From Klebsiella pneumoniae.
   7530..7688    +  CDS            ble (fragment): BLE_KLEPN - Experimental evidence at protein level: Swiss-Prot protein existence level 1. Binding protein with a strong affinity to the bleomycin family of antibiotics. Binds to CL990; an antimitotic-antibiotic compound. From Klebsiella pneumoniae.
   7683..7804    +  polyA_signal   SV40 poly(A) signal: SV40 polyadenylation signal
   7877..7893    -  protein_bind   lac operator: The lac repressor binds to the lac operator to inhibit transcription in E. coli. This inhibition can be relieved by adding lactose or isopropyl-β-D-thiogalactopyranoside (IPTG). lac repressor encoded by lacI
   7901..7931    -  promoter       lac promoter: promoter for the E. coli lac operon
   7946..7967    -  protein_bind   CAP binding site: CAP binding activates transcription in the presence of cAMP. E. coli catabolite activator protein
   7980..8072    -  CDS            lacI (fragment): lac repressor; lacI; The lac repressor binds to the lac operator to inhibit transcription in E. coli. This inhibition can be relieved by adding lactose or isopropyl-β-D-thiogalactopyranoside (IPTG).
   8255..8843    -  rep_origin     ori: high-copy-number ColE1/pMB1/pBR322/pUC origin of replication
   9014..9874    -  CDS            AmpR: β-lactamase; bla; confers resistance to ampicillin, carbenicillin, and related antibiotics
   9875..9979    -  promoter       AmpR promoter: bla
  10038..10090   -  misc_feature   bom (fragment): basis of mobility region from pBR322
>Addgene plasmid #112195 | KRAB-dCas9 | addgene full sequence | sequence record 213538 | Addgene NGS Result
ACAACAAGGCAAGGCTTGACCGACAATTGCATGAAGAATCTGCTTAGGGTTAGGCGTTTTGCGCTGCTTC
GCGATGTACGGGCCAGATATACGCGTTGACATTGATTATTGACTAGTTATTAATAGTAATCAATTACGGG
GTCATTAGTTCATAGCCCATATATGGAGTTCCGCGTTACATAACTTACGGTAAATGGCCCGCCTGGCTGA
CCGCCCAACGACCCCCGCCCATTGACGTCAATAATGACGTATGTTCCCATAGTAACGCCAATAGGGACTT
TCCATTGACGTCAATGGGTGGAGTATTTACGGTAAACTGCCCACTTGGCAGTACATCAAGTGTATCATAT
GCCAAGTACGCCCCCTATTGACGTCAATGACGGTAAATGGCCCGCCTGGCATTATGCCCAGTACATGACC
TTATGGGACTTTCCTACTTGGCAGTACATCTACGTATTAGTCATCGCTATTACCATGGTGATGCGGTTTT
GGCAGTACATCAATGGGCGTGGATAGCGGTTTGACTCACGGGGATTTCCAAGTCTCCACCCCATTGACGT
CAATGGGAGTTTGTTTTGGCACCAAAATCAACGGGACTTTCCAAAATGTCGTAACAACTCCGCCCCATTG
ACGCAAATGGGCGGTAGGCGTGTACGGTGGGAGGTCTATATAAGCAGAGCTCGTTTAGTGAACCGTCAGA
TCGCCTGGAGACGCCATCCACGCTGTTTTGACCTCCATAGAAGACACCGGGACCGATCCAGCCTCCGGAC
TCTAGAGGATCGAACCCTTGCCACCATGCCCAAGAAGAAGAGGAAGGTGGGAGGCTCCGGAGGAAGCGAC
TATAAGGACCACGACGGAGACTACAAGGATCATGATATTGATTACAAAGACGATGACGATAAGGGTGGCG
GGTCCGGCGGTGGATCCGGTACCACACTGGTGACCTTCAAGGATGTATTTGTGGACTTCACCAGGGAGGA
GTGGAAGCTGCTGGACACTGCTCAGCAGATCGTGTACAGAAATGTGATGCTGGAGAACTATAAGAACCTG
GTTTCCTTGGGTTATCAGCTTACTAAGCCAGATGTGATCCTCCGGTTGGAGAAGGGAGAAGAGCCCTGGC
TGGTGGAGAGAGAAATTCACCAAGAGACCCATCCTAGTACCGGAGGGAGTGGTGGAAGCGGCGGTTCTGG
TGGCTCAGGCGGCAGCGGCCGGCCAATGGACAAGAAGTACTCCATTGGGCTCGCTATCGGCACAAACAGC
GTCGGCTGGGCCGTCATTACGGACGAGTACAAGGTGCCGAGCAAAAAATTCAAAGTTCTGGGCAATACCG
ATCGCCACAGCATAAAGAAGAACCTCATTGGCGCCCTCCTGTTCGACTCCGGGGAGACGGCCGAAGCCAC
GCGGCTCAAAAGAACAGCACGGCGCAGATATACCCGCAGAAAGAATCGGATCTGCTACCTGCAGGAGATC
TTTAGTAATGAGATGGCTAAGGTGGATGACTCTTTCTTCCATAGGCTGGAGGAGTCCTTTTTGGTGGAGG
AGGATAAAAAGCACGAGCGCCACCCAATCTTTGGCAATATCGTGGACGAGGTGGCGTACCATGAAAAGTA
CCCAACCATATATCATCTGAGGAAGAAGCTTGTAGACAGTACTGATAAGGCTGACTTGCGGTTGATCTAT
CTCGCGCTGGCGCATATGATCAAATTTCGGGGACACTTCCTCATCGAGGGGGACCTGAACCCAGACAACA
GCGATGTCGACAAACTCTTTATCCAACTGGTTCAGACTTACAATCAGCTTTTCGAAGAGAACCCGATCAA
CGCATCCGGAGTTGACGCCAAAGCAATCCTGAGCGCTAGGCTGTCCAAATCCCGGCGGCTCGAAAACCTC
ATCGCACAGCTCCCTGGGGAGAAGAAGAACGGCCTGTTTGGTAATCTTATCGCCCTGTCACTCGGGCTGA
CCCCCAACTTTAAATCTAACTTCGACCTGGCCGAAGATGCCAAGCTTCAACTGAGCAAAGACACCTACGA
TGATGATCTCGACAATCTGCTGGCCCAGATCGGCGACCAGTACGCAGACCTTTTTTTGGCGGCAAAGAAC
CTGTCAGACGCCATTCTGCTGAGTGATATTCTGCGAGTGAACACGGAGATCACCAAAGCTCCGCTGAGCG
CTAGTATGATCAAGCGCTATGATGAGCACCACCAAGACTTGACTTTGCTGAAGGCCCTTGTCAGACAGCA
ACTGCCTGAGAAGTACAAGGAAATTTTCTTCGATCAGTCTAAAAATGGCTACGCCGGATACATTGACGGC
GGAGCAAGCCAGGAGGAATTTTACAAATTTATTAAGCCCATCTTGGAAAAAATGGACGGCACCGAGGAGC
TGCTGGTAAAGCTTAACAGAGAAGATCTGTTGCGCAAACAGCGCACTTTCGACAATGGAAGCATCCCCCA
CCAGATTCACCTGGGCGAACTGCACGCTATCCTCAGGCGGCAAGAGGATTTCTACCCCTTTTTGAAAGAT
AACAGGGAAAAGATTGAGAAAATCCTCACATTTCGGATACCCTACTATGTAGGCCCCCTCGCCCGGGGAA
ATTCCAGATTCGCGTGGATGACTCGCAAATCAGAAGAGACCATCACTCCCTGGAACTTCGAGGAAGTCGT
GGATAAGGGGGCCTCTGCCCAGTCCTTCATCGAAAGGATGACTAACTTTGATAAAAATCTGCCTAACGAA
AAGGTGCTTCCTAAACACTCTCTGCTGTACGAGTACTTCACAGTTTATAACGAGCTCACCAAGGTCAAAT
ACGTCACAGAAGGGATGAGAAAGCCAGCATTCCTGTCTGGAGAGCAGAAGAAAGCTATCGTGGACCTCCT
CTTCAAGACGAACCGGAAAGTTACCGTGAAACAGCTCAAAGAAGACTATTTCAAAAAGATTGAATGTTTC
GACTCTGTTGAAATCAGCGGAGTGGAGGATCGCTTCAACGCATCCCTGGGAACGTATCACGATCTCCTGA
AAATCATTAAAGACAAGGACTTCCTGGACAATGAGGAGAACGAGGACATTCTTGAGGACATTGTCCTCAC
CCTTACGTTGTTTGAAGATAGGGAGATGATTGAAGAACGCTTGAAAACTTACGCTCATCTCTTCGACGAC
AAAGTCATGAAACAGCTCAAGAGGCGCCGATATACAGGATGGGGGCGGCTGTCAAGAAAACTGATCAATG
GGATCCGAGACAAGCAGAGTGGAAAGACAATCCTGGATTTTCTTAAGTCCGATGGATTTGCCAACAGGAA
CTTCATGCAGTTGATCCATGATGACTCTCTCACCTTTAAGGAGGACATCCAGAAAGCACAAGTTTCTGGC
CAGGGGGACAGTCTTCACGAGCACATCGCTAATCTTGCAGGTAGCCCAGCTATCAAAAAGGGAATACTGC
AGACCGTTAAGGTCGTGGATGAACTCGTCAAAGTAATGGGAAGGCATAAGCCCGAGAATATCGTTATCGA
GATGGCCCGAGAGAACCAAACTACCCAGAAGGGACAGAAGAACAGTAGGGAAAGGATGAAGAGGATTGAA
GAGGGTATAAAAGAACTGGGGTCCCAAATCCTTAAGGAACACCCAGTTGAAAACACCCAGCTTCAGAATG
AGAAGCTCTACCTGTACTACCTGCAGAACGGCAGGGACATGTACGTGGATCAGGAACTGGACATCAATCG
GCTCTCCGACTACGACGTGGATGCTATCGTGCCCCAGTCTTTTCTCAAAGATGATTCTATTGATAATAAA
GTGTTGACAAGATCCGATAAAAATAGAGGGAAGAGTGATAACGTCCCCTCAGAAGAAGTTGTCAAGAAAA
TGAAAAATTATTGGCGGCAGCTGCTGAACGCCAAACTGATCACACAACGGAAGTTCGATAATCTGACTAA
GGCTGAACGAGGTGGCCTGTCTGAGTTGGATAAAGCCGGCTTCATCAAAAGGCAGCTTGTTGAGACACGC
CAGATCACCAAGCACGTGGCCCAAATTCTCGATTCACGCATGAACACCAAGTACGATGAAAATGACAAAC
TGATTCGAGAGGTGAAAGTTATTACTCTGAAGTCTAAGCTGGTCTCAGATTTCAGAAAGGACTTTCAGTT
TTATAAGGTGAGAGAGATCAACAATTACCACCATGCGCATGATGCCTACCTGAATGCAGTGGTAGGCACT
GCACTTATCAAAAAATATCCCAAGCTTGAATCTGAATTTGTTTACGGAGACTATAAAGTGTACGATGTTA
GGAAAATGATCGCAAAGTCTGAGCAGGAAATAGGCAAGGCCACCGCTAAGTACTTCTTTTACAGCAATAT
TATGAATTTTTTCAAGACCGAGATTACACTGGCCAATGGAGAGATTCGGAAGCGACCACTTATCGAAACA
AACGGAGAAACAGGAGAAATCGTGTGGGACAAGGGTAGGGATTTCGCGACAGTCCGGAAGGTCCTGTCCA
TGCCGCAGGTGAACATCGTTAAAAAGACCGAAGTACAGACCGGAGGCTTCTCCAAGGAAAGTATCCTCCC
GAAAAGGAACAGCGACAAGCTGATCGCACGCAAAAAAGATTGGGACCCCAAGAAATACGGCGGATTCGAT
TCTCCTACAGTCGCTTACAGTGTACTGGTTGTGGCCAAAGTGGAGAAAGGGAAGTCTAAAAAACTCAAAA
GCGTCAAGGAACTGCTGGGCATCACAATCATGGAGCGATCAAGCTTCGAAAAAAACCCCATCGACTTTCT
CGAGGCGAAAGGATATAAAGAGGTCAAAAAAGACCTCATCATTAAGCTTCCCAAGTACTCTCTCTTTGAG
CTTGAAAACGGCCGGAAACGAATGCTCGCTAGTGCGGGCGAGCTGCAGAAAGGTAACGAGCTGGCACTGC
CCTCTAAATACGTTAATTTCTTGTATCTGGCCAGCCACTATGAAAAGCTCAAAGGGTCTCCCGAAGATAA
TGAGCAGAAGCAGCTGTTCGTGGAACAACACAAACACTACCTTGATGAGATCATCGAGCAAATAAGCGAA
TTCTCCAAAAGAGTGATCCTCGCCGACGCTAACCTCGATAAGGTGCTTTCTGCTTACAATAAGCACAGGG
ATAAGCCCATCAGGGAGCAGGCAGAAAACATTATCCACTTGTTTACTCTGACCAACTTGGGCGCGCCTGC
AGCCTTCAAGTACTTCGACACCACCATAGACAGAAAGCGGTACACCTCTACAAAGGAGGTCCTGGACGCC
ACACTGATTCATCAGTCAATTACGGGGCTCTATGAAACAAGAATCGACCTCTCTCAGCTCGGTGGAGACG
GTGGTAGTGGAGGTTCAGGAGGATCCGGGGGGAGCGGAGGGAGCGCTAGCGGTGGAGGCTCCGGAGGTGG
ATCTAAAAGGCCGGCGGCCACGAAAAAGGCCGGTCAGGCAAAAAAGAAAAAGGGTGGTAGTGGAAGCGGA
GCTACTAACTTCAGCCTGCTGAAGCAGGCTGGAGACGTGGAGGAGAACCCTGGACCTGCGGCCGCATGAA
AGGGTTCGATCCCTACCGGTTAGTAATGAGTTTAAACGGGGGAGGCTAACTGAAACACGGAAGGAGACAA
TACCGGAAGGAACCCGCGCTATGACGGCAATAAAAAGACAGAATAAAACGCACGGGTGTTGGGTCGTTTG
TTCATAAACGCGGGGTTCGGTCCCAGGGCTGGCACTCTGTCGATACCCCACCGAGACCCCATTGGGGCCA
ATACGCCCGCGTTTCTTCCTTTTCCCCACCCCACCCCCCAAGTTCGGGTGAAGGCCCAGGGCTCGCAGCC
AACGTCGGGGCGGCAGGCCCTGCCATAGCAGATCTGCGCAGCTGGGGCTCTAGGGGGTATCCCC
[124 nt withheld, positions 5875-5998]
C
[91 nt withheld, positions 6000-6090]
A
[49 nt withheld, positions 6092-6140]
CCTTTGACGTTGGAGTCCACGTTCTTT
[37 nt withheld, positions 6168-6204]
ACCCTATCTCGGTCTATTCTTTTGATTTATAAGGGATTTTGCCGATTTCGGCCTATTGGTTAAAAAATGA
GCTGATTTAACAAAAATTTAACGCGAATTAATTCTGTGGAATGTGTGTCAGTTAGGGTGTGGAAAGTCCC
CAGGCTCCCCAGCAGGCAGAAGTATGCAAAGCATGCATCTCAATTAGTCAGCAACCAGGTGTGGAAAGTC
CCCAGGCTCCCCAGCAGGCAGAAGTATGCAAAGCATGCATCTCAATTAGTCAGCAACCATAGTCCCGCCC
CTAACTCCGCCCATCCCGCCCCTAACTCCGCCCAGTTCCGCCCATTCTCCGCCCCATGGCTGACTAATTT
TTTTTATTTATGCAGAGGCCGAGGCCGCCTCTGCCTCTGAGCTATTCCAGAAGTAGTGAGGAGGCTTTTT
TGGAGGCCTAGGCTTTTGCAAAAAGCTCCCGGGAGCTTGTATATCCATTTTCGGATCTGATCAAGAGACA
GGATGAGGATCGTTTCGCATGATTGAACAAGATGGATTGCACGCAGGTTCTCCGGCCGCTTGGGTGGAGA
GGCTATTCGGCTATGACTGGGCACAACAGACAATCGGCTGCTCTGATGCCGCCGTGTTCCGGCTGTCAGC
GCAGGGGCGCCCGGTTCTTTTTGTCAAGACCGACCTGTCCGGTGCCCTGAATGAACTGCAGGACGAGGCA
GCGCGGCTATCGTGGCTGGCCACGACGGGCGTTCCTTGCGCAGCTGTGCTCGACGTTGTCACTGAAGCGG
GAAGGGACTGGCTGCTATTGGGCGAAGTGCCGGGGCAGGATCTCCTGTCATCTCACCTTGCTCCTGCCGA
GAAAGTATCCATCATGGCTGATGCAATGCGGCGGCTGCATACGCTTGATCCGGCTACCTGCCCATTCGAC
CACCAAGCGAAACATCGCATCGAGCGAGCACGTACTCGGATGGAAGCCGGTCTTGTCGATCAGGATGATC
TGGACGAAGAGCATCAGGGGCTCGCGCCAGCCGAACTGTTCGCCAGGCTCAAGGCGCGCATGCCCGACGG
CGAGGATCTCGTCGTGACCCATGGCGATGCCTGCTTGCCGAATATCATGGTGGAAAATGGCCGCTTTTCT
GGATTCATCGACTGTGGCCGGCTGGGTGTGGCGGACCGCTATCAGGACATAGCGTTGGCTACCCGTGATA
TTGCTGAAGAGCTTGGCGGCGAATGGGCTGACCGCTTCCTCGTGCTTTACGGTATCGCCGCTCCCGATTC
GCAGCGCATCGCCTTCTATCGCCTTCTTGACGAGTTCTTCTGAGCGGGACTCTGGGGTTCGCGAAATGAC
CGACCAAGCGACGCCCAACCTGCCATCACGAGATTTCGATTCCACCGCCGCCTTCTATGAAAGGTTGGGC
TTCGGAATCGTTTTCCGGGACGCCGGCTGGATGATCCTCCAGCGCGGGGATCTCATGCTGGAGTTCTTCG
CCCACCCCAACTTGTTTATTGCAGCTTATAATGGTTACAAATAAAGCAATAGCATCACAAATTTCACAAA
TAAAGCATTTTTTTCACTGCATTCTAGTTGTGGTTTGTCCAAACTCATCAATGTATCTTATCATGTCTGT
ATACCGTCGACCTCTAGCTAGAGCTTGGCGTAATCATGGTCATAGCTGTTTCCTGTGTGAAATTGTTATC
CGCTCACAATTCCACACAACATACGAGCCGGAAGCATAAAGTGTAAAGCCTGGGGTGCCTAATGAGTGAG
CTAACTCACATTAATTGCGTTGCGCTCACTGCCCGCTTTCCAGTCGGGAAACCTGTCGTGCCAGCTGCAT
TAATGAATCGGCCAACGCGCGGGGAGAGGCGGTTTGCGTATTGGGCGCTCTTCCGCTTCCTCGCTCACTG
ACTCGCTGCGCTCGGTCGTTCGGCTGCGGCGAGCGGTATCAGCTCACTCAAAGGCGGTAATACGGTTATC
CACAGAATCAGGGGATAACGCAGGAAAGAACATGTGAGCAAAAGGCCAGCAAAAGGCCAGGAACCGTAAA
AAGGCCGCGTTGCTGGCGTTTTTCCATAGGCTCCGCCCCCCTGACGAGCATCACAAAAATCGACGCTCAA
GTCAGAGGTGGCGAAACCCGACAGGACTATAAAGATACCAGGCGTTTCCCCCTGGAAGCTCCCTCGTGCG
CTCTCCTGTTCCGACCCTGCCGCTTACCGGATACCTGTCCGCCTTTCTCCCTTCGGGAAGCGTGGCGCTT
TCTCATAGCTCACGCTGTAGGTATCTCAGTTCGGTGTAGGTCGTTCGCTCCAAGCTGGGCTGTGTGCACG
AACCCCCCGTTCAGCCCGACCGCTGCGCCTTATCCGGTAACTATCGTCTTGAGTCCAACCCGGTAAGACA
CGACTTATCGCCACTGGCAGCAGCCACTGGTAACAGGATTAGCAGAGCGAGGTATGTAGGCGGTGCTACA
GAGTTCTTGAAGTGGTGGCCTAACTACGGCTACACTAGAAGAACAGTATTTGGTATCTGCGCTCTGCTGA
AGCCAGTTACCTTCGGAAAAAGAGTTGGTAGCTCTTGATCCGGCAAACAAACCACCGCTGGTAGCGGTGG
TTTTTTTGTTTGCAAGCAGCAGATTACGCGCAGAAAAAAAGGATCTCAAGAAGATCCTTTGATCTTTTCT
ACGGGGTCTGACGCTCAGTGGAACGAAAACTCACGTTAAGGGATTTTGGTCATGAGATTATCAAAAAGGA
TCTTCACCTAGATCCTTTTAAATTAAAAATGAAGTTTTAAATCAATCTAAAGTATATATGAGTAAACTTG
GTCTGACAGTTACCAATGCTTAATCAGTGAGGCACCTATCTCAGCGATCTGTCTATTTCGTTCATCCATA
GTTGCCTGACTCCCCGTCGTGTAGATAACTACGATACGGGAGGGCTTACCATCTGGCCCCAGTGCTGCAA
TGATACCGCGAGACCCACGCTCACCGGCTCCAGATTTATCAGCAATAAACCAGCCAGCCGGAAGGGCCGA
GCGCAGAAGTGGTCCTGCAACTTTATCCGCCTCCATCCAGTCTATTAATTGTTGCCGGGAAGCTAGAGTA
AGTAGTTCGCCAGTTAATAGTTTGCGCAACGTTGTTGCCATTGCTACAGGCATCGTGGTGTCACGCTCGT
CGTTTGGTATGGCTTCATTCAGCTCCGGTTCCCAACGATCAAGGCGAGTTACATGATCCCCCATGTTGTG
CAAAAAAGCGGTTAGCTCCTTCGGTCCTCCGATCGTTGTCAGAAGTAAGTTGGCCGCAGTGTTATCACTC
ATGGTTATGGCAGCACTGCATAATTCTCTTACTGTCATGCCATCCGTAAGATGCTTTTCTGTGACTGGTG
AGTACTCAACCAAGTCATTCTGAGAATAGTGTATGCGGCGACCGAGTTGCTCTTGCCCGGCGTCAATACG
GGATAATACCGCGCCACATAGCAGAACTTTAAAAGTGCTCATCATTGGAAAACGTTCTTCGGGGCGAAAA
CTCTCAAGGATCTTACCGCTGTTGAGATCCAGTTCGATGTAACCCACTCGTGCACCCAACTGATCTTCAG
CATCTTTTACTTTCACCAGCGTTTCTGGGTGAGCAAAAACAGGAAGGCAAAATGCCGCAAAAAAGGGAAT
AAGGGCGACACGGAAATGTTGAATACTCATACTCTTCCTTTTTCAATATTATTGAAGCATTTATCAGGGT
TATTGTCTCATGAGCGGATACATATTTGAATGTATTTAGAAAAATAAACAAATAGGGGTTCCGCGCACAT
TTCCCCGAAAAGTGCCACCTGACGTCGACGGATCGGGAGATCTCCCGATCCCCTATGGTGCACTCTCAGT
ACAATCTGCTCTGATGCCGCATAGTTAAGCCAGTATCTGCTCCCTGCTTGTGTGTTGGAGGTCGCTGAGT
AGTGCGCGAGCAAAATTTAAGCT
